>Addgene plasmid #59567 | pTK298 | depositor full sequence | sequence record 92972 | pTK298 sequence 11125 bps
ATTGACGGCGTAGTACACACTATTGAATCAAACAGCCGACCAATTGCACTACCATCACAATGGAGAAGCC
AGTAGTAAACGTAGACGTAGACCCCCAGAGTCCGTTTGTCGTGCAACTGCAAAAAAGCTTCCCGCAATTT
GAGGTAGTAGCACAGCAGGTCACTCCAAATGACCATGCTAATGCCAGAGCATTTTCGCATCTGGCCAGTA
AACTAATCGAGCTGGAGGTTCCTACCACAGCGACGATCTTGGACATAGGCAGCGCACCGGCTCGTAGAAT
GTTTTCCGAGCACCAGTATCATTGTGTCTGCCCCATGCGTAGTCCAGAAGACCCGGACCGCATGATGAAA
TATGCCAGTAAACTGGCGGAAAAAGCGTGCAAGATTACAAACAAGAACTTGCATGAGAAGATTAAGGATC
TCCGGACCGTACTTGATACGCCGGATGCTGAAACACCATCGCTCTGCTTTCACAACGATGTTACCTGCAA
CATGCGTGCCGAATATTCCGTCATGCAGGACGTGTATATCAACGCTCCCGGAACTATCTATCATCAGGCT
ATGAAAGGCGTGCGGACCCTGTACTGGATTGGCTTCGACACCACCCAGTTCATGTTCTCGGCTATGGCAG
GTTCGTACCCTGCGTACAACACCAACTGGGCCGACGAGAAAGTCCTTGAAGCGCGTAACATCGGACTTTG
CAGCACAAAGCTGAGTGAAGGTAGGACAGGAAAATTGTCGATAATGAGGAAGAAGGAGTTGAAGCCCGGG
TCGCGGGTTTATTTCTCCGTAGGATCGACACTTTATCCAGAACACAGAGCCAGCTTGCAGAGCTGGCATC
TTCCATCGGTGTTCCACTTGAATGGAAAGCAGTCGTACACTTGCCGCTGTGATACAGTGGTGAGTTGCGA
AGGCTACGTAGTGAAGAAAATCACCATCAGTCCCGGGATCACGGGAGAAACCGTGGGATACGCGGTTACA
CACAATAGCGAGGGCTTCTTGCTATGCAAAGTTACTGACACAGTAAAAGGAGAACGGGTATCGTTCCCTG
TGTGCACGTACATCCCGGCCACCATATGCGATCAGATGACTGGTATAATGGCCACGGATATATCACCTGA
CGATGCACAAAAACTTCTGGTTGGGCTCAACCAGCGAATTGTCATTAACGGTAGGACTAACAGGAACACC
AACACCATGCAAAATTACCTTCTGCCGATCATAGCACAAGGGTTCAGCAAATGGGCTAAGGAGCGCAAGG
ATGATCTTGATAACGAGAAAATGCTGGGTACTAGAGAACGCAAGCTTACGTATGGCTGCTTGTGGGCGTT
TCGCACTAAGAAAGTACATTCGTTTTATCGCCCACCTGGAACGCAGACCTGCGTAAAAGTCCCAGCCTCT
TTTAGCGCTTTTCCCATGTCGTCCGTATGGACGACCTCTTTGCCCATGTCGCTGAGGCAGAAATTGAAAC
TGGCATTGCAACCAAAGAAGGAGGAAAAACTGCTGCAGGTCTCGGAGGAATTAGTCATGGAGGCCAAGGC
TGCTTTTGAGGATGCTCAGGAGGAAGCCAGAGCGGAGAAGCTCCGAGAAGCACTTCCACCATTAGTGGCA
GACAAAGGCATCGAGGCAGCCGCAGAAGTTGTCTGCGAAGTGGAGGGGCTCCAGGCGGACATCGGAGCAG
CATTAGTTGAAACCCCGCGCGGTCACGTAAGGATAATACCTCAAGCAAATGACCGTATGATCGGACAGTA
TATCGTTGTCTCGCCAAACTCTGTGCTGAAGAATGCCAAACTCGCACCAGCGCACCCGCTAGCAGATCAG
GTTAAGATCATAACACACTCCGGAAGATCAGGAAGGTACGCGGTCGAACCATACGACGCTAAAGTACTGA
TGCCAGCAGGAGGTGCCGTACCATGGCCAGAATTCCTAGCACTGAGTGAGAGCGCCACGTTAGTGTACAA
CGAAAGAGAGTTTGTGAACCGCAAACTATACCACATTGCCATGCATGGCCCCGCCAAGAATACAGAAGAG
GAGCAGTACAAGGTTACAAAGGCAGAGCTTGCAGAAACAGAGTACGTGTTTGACGTGGACAAGAAGCGTT
GCGTTAAGAAGGAAGAAGCCTCAGGTCTGGTCCTCTCGGGAGAACTGACCAACCCTCCCTATCATGAGCT
AGCTCTGGAGGGACTGAAGACCCGACCTGCGGTCCCGTACAAGGTCGAAACAATAGGAGTGATAGGCACA
CCGGGGTCGGGCAAGTCAGCTATTATCAAGTCAACTGTCACGGCACGAGATCTTGTTACCAGCGGAAAGA
AAGAAAATTGTCGCGAAATTGAGGCCGACGTGCTAAGACTGAGGGGTATGCAGATTACGTCGAAGACAGT
AGATTCGGTTATGCTCAACGGATGCCACAAAGCCGTAGAAGTGCTGTACGTTGACGAAGCGTTCGCGTGC
CACGCAGGAGCACTACTTGCCTTGATTGCTATCGTCAGGCCCCGCAAGAAGGTAGTACTATGCGGAGACC
CCATGCAATGCGGATTCTTCAACATGATGCAACTAAAGGTACATTTCAATCACCCTGAAAAAGACATATG
CACCAAGACATTCTACAAGTATATCTCCCGGCGTTGCACACAGCCAGTTACAGCTATTGTATCGACACTG
CATTACGATGGAAAGATGAAAACCACGAACCCGTGCAAGAAGAACATTGAAATCGATATTACAGGGGCCA
CAAAGCCGAAGCCAGGGGATATCATCCTGACATGTTTCCGCGGGTGGGTTAAGCAATTGCAAATCGACTA
TCCCGGACATGAAGTAATGACAGCCGCGGCCTCACAAGGGCTAACCAGAAAAGGAGTGTATGCCGTCCGG
CAAAAAGTCAATGAAAACCCACTGTACGCGATCACATCAGAGCATGTGAACGTGTTGCTCACCCGCACTG
AGGACAGGCTAGTGTGGAAAACCTTGCAGGGCGACCCATGGATTAAGCAGCTCACTAACATACCTAAAGG
AAACTTTCAGGCTACTATAGAGGACTGGGAAGCTGAACACAAGGGAATAATTGCTGCAATAAACAGCCCC
ACTCCCCGTGCCAATCCGTTCAGCTGCAAGACCAACGTTTGCTGGGCGAAAGCATTGGAACCGATACTAG
CCACGGCCGGTATCGTACTTACCGGTTGCCAGTGGAGCGAACTGTTCCCACAGTTTGCGGATGACAAACC
ACATTCGGCCATTTACGCCTTAGACGTAATTTGCATTAAGTTTTTCGGCATGGACTTGACAAGCGGACTG
TTTTCTAAACAGAGCATCCCACTAACGTACCATCCCGCCGATTCAGCGAGGCCGGTAGCTCATTGGGACA
ACAGCCCAGGAACCCGCAAGTATGGGTACGATCACGCCATTGCCGCCGAACTCTCCCGTAGATTTCCGGT
GTTCCAGCTAGCTGGGAAGGGCACACAACTTGATTTGCAGACGGGGAGAACCAGAGTTATCTCTGCACAG
CATAACCTGGTCCCGGTGAACCGCAATCTTCCTCACGCCTTAGTCCCCGAGTACAAGGAGAAGCAACCCG
GCCCGGTCGAAAAATTCTTGAACCAGTTCAAACACCACTCAGTACTTGTGGTATCAGAGGAAAAAATTGA
AGCTCCCCGTAAGAGAATCGAATGGATCGCCCCGATTGGCATAGCCGGTGCAGATAAGAACTACAACCTG
GCTTTCGGGTTTCCGCCGCAGGCACGGTACGACCTGGTGTTCATCAACATTGGAACTAAATACAGAAACC
ACCACTTTCAGCAGTGCGAAGACCATGCGGCGACCTTAAAAACCCTTTCGCGTTCGGCCCTGAATTGCCT
TAACTCAGGAGGCACCCTCGTGGTGAAGTCCTATGGCTACGCCGACCGCAACAGTGAGGACGTAGTCACC
GCTCTTGCCAGAAAGTTTGTCAGGGTGTCTGCAGCGAGACCAGATTGTGTCTCAAGCAATACAGAAATGT
ACCTGATTTTCCGACAACTAGACAACAGCCGTACACGGCAATTCACCCCGCACCATCTGAATTGCGTGAT
TTCGTCCGTGTATGAGGGTACAAGAGATGGAGTTGGAGCCGCGCCGTCATACCGCACCAAAAGGGAGAAT
ATTGCTGACTGTCAAGAGGAAGCAGTTGTCAACGCAGCCAATCCGCTGGGTAGACCAGGCGAAGGAGTCT
GCCGTGCCATCTATAAACGTTGGCCGACCAGTTTTACCGATTCAGCCACGGAGACAGGCACCGCAAGAAT
GACTGTGTGCCTAGGAAAGAAAGTGATCCACGCGGTCGGCCCTGATTTCCGGAAGCACCCAGAAGCAGAA
GCCTTGAAATTGCTACAAAACGCCTACCATGCAGTGGCAGACTTAGTAAATGAACATAACATCAAGTCTG
TCGCCATTCCACTGCTATCTACAGGCATTTACGCAGCCGGAAAAGACCGCCTTGAAGTATCACTTAACTG
CTTGACAACCGCGCTAGACAGAACTGACGCGGACGTAACCATCTATTGCCTGGATAAGAAGTGGAAGGAA
AGAATCGACGCGGCACTCCAACTTAAGGAGTCTGTAACAGAGCTGAAGGATGAAGATATGGAGATCGACG
ATGAGTTAGTATGGATCCATCCAGACAGTTGCTTGAAGGGAAGAAAGGGATTCAGTACTACAAAAGGAAA
ATTGTATTCGTACTTCGAAGGCACCAAATTCCATCAAGCAGCAAAAGACATGGCGGAGATAAAGGTCCTG
TTCCCTAATGACCAGGAAAGTAATGAACAACTGTGTGCCTACATATTGGGTGAGACCATGGAAGCAATCC
GCGAAAAGTGCCCGGTCGACCATAACCCGTCGTCTAGCCCGCCCAAAACGTTGCCGTGCCTTTGCATGTA
TGCCATGACGCCAGAAAGGGTCCACAGACTTAGAAGCAATAACGTCAAAGAAGTTACAGTATGCTCCTCC
ACCCCCCTTCCTAAGCACAAAATTAAGAATGTTCAGAAGGTTCAGTGCACGAAAGTAGTCCTGTTTAATC
CGCACACTCCCGCATTCGTTCCCGCCCGTAAGTACATAGAAGTGCCAGAACAGCCTACCGCTCCTCCTGC
ACAGGCCGAGGAGGCCCCCGAAGTTGTAGCGACACCGTCACCATCTACAGCTGATAACACCTCGCTTGAT
GTCACAGACATCTCACTGGATATGGATGACAGTAGCGAAGGCTCACTTTTTTCGAGCTTTAGCGGATCGG
ACAACTCTATTACTAGTATGGACAGTTGGTCGTCAGGACCTAGTTCACTAGAGATAGTAGACCGAAGGCA
GGTGGTGGTGGCTGACGTTCATGCCGTCCAAGAGCCTGCCCCTATTCCACCGCCAAGGCTAAAGAAGATG
GCCCGCCTGGCAGCGGCAAGAAAAGAGCCCACTCCACCGGCAAGCAATAGCTCTGAGTCCCTCCACCTCT
CTTTTGGTGGGGTATCCATGTCCCTCGGATCAATTTTCGACGGAGAGACGGCCCGCCAGGCAGCGGTACA
ACCCCTGGCAACAGGCCCCACGGATGTGCCTATGTCTTTCGGATCGTTTTCCGACGGAGAGATTGATGAG
CTGAGCCGCAGAGTAACTGAGTCCGAACCCGTCCTGTTTGGATCATTTGAACCGGGCGAAGTGAACTCAA
TTATATCGTCCCGATCAGCCGTATCTTTTCCACTACGCAAGCAGAGACGTAGACGCAGGAGCAGGAGGAC
TGAATACTGACTAACCGGGGTAGGTGGGTACATATTTTCGACGGACACAGGCCCTGGGCACTTGCAAAAG
AAGTCCGTTCTGCAGAACCAGCTTACAGAACCGACCTTGGAGCGCAATGTCCTGGAAAGAATTCATGCCC
CGGTGCTCGACACGTCGAAAGAGGAACAACTCAAACTCAGGTACCAGATGATGCCCACCGAAGCCAACAA
AAGTAGGTACCAGTCTCGTAAAGTAGAAAATCAGAAAGCCATAACCACTGAGCGACTACTGTCAGGACTA
CGACTGTATAACTCTGCCACAGATCAGCCAGAATGCTATAAGATCACCTATCCGAAACCATTGTACTCCA
GTAGCGTACCGGCGAACTACTCCGATCCACAGTTCGCTGTAGCTGTCTGTAACAACTATCTGCATGAGAA
CTATCCGACAGTAGCATCTTATCAGATTACTGACGAGTACGATGCTTACTTGGATATGGTAGACGGGACA
GTCGCCTGCCTGGATACTGCAACCTTCTGCCCCGCTAAGCTTAGAAGTTACCCGAAAAAACATGAGTATA
GAGCCCCGAATATCCGCAGTGCGGTTCCATCAGCGATGCAGAACACGCTACAAAATGTGCTCATTGCCGC
AACTAAAAGAAATTGCAACGTCACGCAGATGCGTGAACTGCCAACACTGGACTCAGCGACATTCAATGTC
GAATGCTTTCGAAAATATGCATGTAATGACGAGTATTGGGAGGAGTTCGCTCGGAAGCCAATTAGGATTA
CCACTGAGTTTGTCACCGCATATGTAGCTAGACTGAAAGGCCCTAAGGCCGCCGCACTATTTGCAAAGAC
GTATAATTTGGTCCCATTGCAAGAAGTGCCTATGGATAGATTCGTCATGGACATGAAAAGAGACGTGAAA
GTTACACCAGGCACGAAACACACAGAAGAAAGACCGAAAGTACAAGTGATACAAGCCGCAGAACCCCTGG
CGACTGCTTACTTATGCGGGATTCACCGGGAATTAGTGCGTAGGCTTACGGCCGTCTTGCTTCCAAACAT
TCACACGCTTTTTGACATGTCGGCGGAGGATTTTGATGCAATCATAGCAGAACACTTCAAGCAAGGCGAC
CCGGTACTGGAGACGGATATCGCATCATTCGACAAAAGCCAAGACGACGCTATGGCGTTAACCGGTCTGA
TGATCTTGGAGGACCTGGGTGTGGATCAACCACTACTCGACTTGATCGAGTGCGCCTTTGGAGAAATATC
ATCCACCCATCTACCTACGGGTACTCGTTTTAAATTCGGGGCGATGATGAAATCCGGAATGTTCCTCACA
CTTTTTGTCAACACAGTTTTGAATGTCGTTATCGCCAGCAGAGTACTAGAAGAGCGGCTTAAAACGTCCA
GATGTGCAGCGTTCATTGGCGACGACAACATCATACATGGAGTAGTATCTGACAAAGAAATGGCTGAGAG
GTGCGCCACCTGGCTCAACATGGAGGTTAAGATCATCGACGCAGTCATCGGTGAGAGACCACCTTACTTC
TGCGGCGGATTTATCTTGCAAGATTCGGTTACTTCCACAGCGTGCCGCGTGGCGGATCCCCTGAAAAGGC
TGTTTAAGTTGGGTAAACCGCTCCCAGCCGACGACGAGCAAGACGAAGACAGAAGACGCGCTCTGCTAGA
TGAAACAAAGGCGTGGTTTAGAGTAGGTATAACAGGCACTTTAGCAGTGGCCGTGACGACCCGGTATGAG
GTAGACAATATTACACCTGTCCTACTGGCATTGAGAACTTTTGCCCAGAGCAAAAGAGCATTCCAAGCCA
TCAGAGGGGAAATAAAGCATCTCTACGGTGGTCCTAAATAGTCAGCATAGTGCCACCATGGTGTCTAAGG
GCGAAGAGCTGATTAAGGAGAACATGCACATGAAGCTGTACATGGAGGGCACCGTGAACAACCACCACTT
CAAGTGCACATCCGAGGGCGAAGGCAAGCCCTACGAGGGCACCCAGACCATGAGAATCAAGGTGGTCGAG
GGCGGCCCTCTCCCCTTCGCCTTCGACATCCTGGCTACCAGCTTCATGTACGGCAGCAAAACCTTCATCA
ACCACACCCAGGGCATCCCCGACTTCTTTAAGCAGTCCTTCCCTGAGGGCTTCACATGGGAGAGAGTCAC
CACATACGAAGACGGGGGCGTGCTGACCGCTACCCAGGACACCAGCCTCCAGGACGGCTGCCTCATCTAC
AACGTCAAGATCAGAGGGGTGAACTTCCCATCCAACGGCCCTGTGATGCAGAAGAAAACACTCGGCTGGG
AGGCCTCCACCGAGATGCTGTACCCCGCTGACGGCGGCCTGGAAGGCAGAAGCGACATGGCCCTGAAGCT
CGTGGGCGGGGGCCACCTGATCTGCAACTTGAAGACCACATACAGATCCAAGAAACCCGCTAAGAACCTC
AAGATGCCCGGCGTCTACTATGTGGACAGAAGACTGGAAAGAATCAAGGAGGCCGACAAAGAGACCTACG
TCGAGCAGCACGAGGTGGCTGTGGCCAGATACTGCGACCTCCCTAGCAAACTGGGGCACAAACTTAATGG
AGGCGGAGGCGGAGGCGGAGGCATGTACGTGAGATTTGAGGTTCCTGAGGACATGCAGAACGAAGCTCTG
AGTCTGCTGGAGAAGGTTAGGGAGAGCGGTAAGGTAAAGAAAGGTACCAACGAGACGACAAAGGCTGTGG
AGAGGGGACTGGCAAAGCTCGTTTACATCGCAGAGGATGTTGACCCGCCTGAGATCGTTGCTCATCTGCC
CCTCCTCTGCGAGGAGAAGAATGTGCCGTACATTTACGTTAAAAGCAAGAACGACCTTGGAAGGGCTGTG
GGCATTGAGGTGCCATGCGCTTCGGCAGCGATAATCAACGAGGGAGAGCTGAGAAAGGAGCTTGGAAGCC
TTGTGGAGAAGATTAAAGGCCTTCAGAAGAAGCTTAGCCATGGCTTCCCGCCGGAGGTGGAGGAGCAGGA
TGATGGCACGCTGCCCATGTCTTGTGCCCAGGAGAGCGGGATGGACCGTCACCCTGCAGCCTGTGCTTCT
GCTAGGATCAATGTGTAACTCGACGCGCCCCGCTTGAAGTCTTTAATTAAACCGCTTGAAGTCTTTAATT
AAACCGCTTGAAGTCTTTAATTAAACCGCTTGAAGTCTTTAATTAAAGCTAGTTACCCTCGAGGAAGCGC
AGTACATAATGCTGCGCAGTGTTGCCACATAACCACTATATTAACCATTTATCTAGCGGACGCCAAAAAC
TCAATGTATTTCTGAGGAAGCGTGGTGCATAATGCCACGCAGCGTCTGCATAACTTTTATTATTTCTTTT
ATTAATCAACAAAATTTTGTTTTTAACATTTCAAAAAAAAAAAAAAAAAAAAAAAAAAAAAAAAAAAAGG
GGAATTCGAGCTCGGGAATTAATTCTTGAAGACGAAAGGGCCTCGTGATACGCCTATTTTTATAGGTTAA
TGTCATGATAATAATGGTTTCTTAGACGTCAGGTGGCACTTTTCGGGGAAATGTGCGCGGAACCCCTATT
TGTTTATTTTTCTAAATACATTCAAATATGTATCCGCTCATGAGACAATAACCCTGATAAATGCTTCAAT
AATATTGAAAAAGGAAGAGTATGAGTATTCAACATTTCCGTGTCGCCCTTATTCCCTTTTTTGCGGCATT
TTGCCTTCCTGTTTTTGCTCACCCAGAAACGCTGGTGAAAGTAAAAGATGCTGAAGATCAGTTGGGTGCA
CGAGTGGGTTACATCGAACTGGATCTCAACAGCGGTAAGATCCTTGAGAGTTTTCGCCCCGAAGAACGTT
TTCCAATGATGAGCACTTTTAAAGTTCTGCTATGTGGCGCGGTATTATCCCGTGTTGACGCCGGGCAAGA
GCAACTCGGTCGCCGCATACACTATTCTCAGAATGACTTGGTTGAGTACTCACCAGTCACAGAAAAGCAT
CTTACGGATGGCATGACAGTAAGAGAATTATGCAGTGCTGCCATAACCATGAGTGATAACACTGCGGCCA
ACTTACTTCTGACAACGATCGGAGGACCGAAGGAGCTAACCGCTTTTTTGCACAACATGGGGGATCATGT
AACTCGCCTTGATCGTTGGGAACCGGAGCTGAATGAAGCCATACCAAACGACGAGCGTGACACCACGATG
CCTGTAGCAATGGCAACAACGTTGCGCAAACTATTAACTGGCGAACTACTTACTCTAGCTTCCCGGCAAC
AATTAATAGACTGGATGGAGGCGGATAAAGTTGCAGGACCACTTCTGCGCTCGGCCCTTCCGGCTGGCTG
GTTTATTGCTGATAAATCTGGAGCCGGTGAGCGTGGGTCTCGCGGTATCATTGCAGCACTGGGGCCAGAT
GGTAAGCCCTCCCGTATCGTAGTTATCTACACGACGGGGAGTCAGGCAACTATGGATGAACGAAATAGAC
AGATCGCTGAGATAGGTGCCTCACTGATTAAGCATTGGTAACTGTCAGACCAAGTTTACTCATATATACT
TTAGATTGATTTAAAACTTCATTTTTAATTTAAAAGGATCTAGGTGAAGATCCTTTTTGATAATCTCATG
ACCAAAATCCCTTAACGTGAGTTTTCGTTCCACTGAGCGTCAGACCCCGTAGAAAAGATCAAAGGATCTT
CTTGAGATCCTTTTTTTCTGCGCGTAATCTGCTGCTTGCAAACAAAAAAACCACCGCTACCAGCGGTGGT
TTGTTTGCCGGATCAAGAGCTACCAACTCTTTTTCCGAAGGTAACTGGCTTCAGCAGAGCGCAGATACCA
AATACTGTCCTTCTAGTGTAGCCGTAGTTAGGCCACCACTTCAAGAACTCTGTAGCACCGCCTACATACC
TCGCTCTGCTAATCCTGTTACCAGTGGCTGCTGCCAGTGGCGATAAGTCGTGTCTTACCGGGTTGGACTC
AAGACGATAGTTACCGGATAAGGCGCAGCGGTCGGGCTGAACGGGGGGTTCGTGCACACAGCCCAGCTTG
GAGCGAACGACCTACACCGAACTGAGATACCTACAGCGTGAGCATTGAGAAAGCGCCACGCTTCCCGAAG
GGAGAAAGGCGGACAGGTATCCGGTAAGCGGCAGGGTCGGAACAGGAGAGCGCACGAGGGAGCTTCCAGG
GGGAAACGCCTGGTATCTTTATAGTCCTGTCGGGTTTCGCCACCTCTGACTTGAGCGTCGATTTTTGTGA
TGCTCGTCAGGGGGGCGGAGCCTATGGAAAAACGCCAGCAACGCGAGCTCGTATGGACATATTGTCGTTA
GAACGCGGCTACAATTAATACATAACCTTATGTATCATACACATACGATTTAGGTGACACTATAG
Features (pLannotate 1.2.2; 8 found; start..end, strand, type, name):
     60..7598    +  CDS            POLN_SINDV: Experimental evidence at protein level: Swiss-Prot protein existence level 1. [RNA-directed RNA polymerase nsP4]: RNA dependent RNA polymerase (PubMed:8107248, PubMed:7517863, PubMed:19036396). Replicates genomic and antigenomic RNA by recognizing replications specific signals. The early replication complex formed by the polyprotein P123 and nsP4 synthesizes minus-strand RNAs (PubMed:8107248, PubMed:7517863, PubMed:2529379). The late replication complex composed of fully processed nsP1-nsP4 is responsible for the production of genomic and subgenomic plus-strand RNAs (PubMed:8107248, PubMed:751
   7618..8328    +  CDS            TagRFP: monomeric derivative of red fluorescent protein from Entacmaea quadricolor (Merzlyak et al., 2007) mammalian codon-optimized
   8353..8709    +  CDS            rpl7ae: RL7A_ARCFU - Experimental evidence at protein level: Swiss-Prot protein existence level 1. Multifunctional RNA-binding protein that recognizes the K- turn motif in ribosomal RNA, the RNA component of RNase P, box H/ACA, box C/D and box C'/D' sRNAs. From Archaeoglobus fulgidus (strain ATCC 49558 / VC-16 / DSM 4304 / JCM 9628 / NBRC 100126).
   8707..8837    +  CDS            d2EYFP (fragment): EYFP destabilized by residues 422-461 of mouse ornithine decarboxylase, giving an in vivo half-life of ~2 hours mammalian codon-optimized
   9296..9400    +  promoter       AmpR promoter: bla
   9401..10261   +  CDS            AmpR: β-lactamase; bla; confers resistance to ampicillin, carbenicillin, and related antibiotics
  10432..11020   +  rep_origin     ori: high-copy-number ColE1/pMB1/pBR322/pUC origin of replication
  11108..1       +  promoter       SP6 promoter (across the origin): promoter for bacteriophage SP6 RNA polymerase
