[The description below was written by a language model from this plasmid's Addgene catalogue record and pLannotate feature annotations shown in this document.]
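Description:
pTK298 is an 11,125-bp plasmid that serves as an in vitro transcription template for a Sindbis virus (SIN) self-amplifying RNA replicon, built for RNA-only delivery of synthetic gene circuits to mammalian cells. It is propagated in E. coli through a high-copy ColE1/pUC-type origin and selected with ampicillin via the bla (AmpR) cassette. A bacteriophage SP6 promoter spans the plasmid's numbering origin. It sits immediately upstream of the replicon, so SP6 RNA polymerase can produce the replicon RNA for transfection.

The first and largest part of the replicon is the Sindbis nonstructural polyprotein P1234 (nsP1–nsP4), which encodes the viral RNA-dependent RNA polymerase complex that copies the genomic RNA and transcribes subgenomic RNA. According to the record, nsP2 carries a P726S substitution. Its purpose is not stated, although nsP2 changes at this position are generally associated with reduced cytopathicity.

Downstream, a subgenomic promoter variant designated SGP(14) and a Kozak sequence drive the payload in place of the viral structural genes. The payload is a fusion of the red fluorescent protein mKate (annotated by the software as the related TagRFP), a G8 linker, presumably eight glycines, the Archaeoglobus fulgidus L7Ae protein, and a PEST degron. The degron was detected as the mouse ornithine decarboxylase-derived portion of a destabilised fluorescent protein.

L7Ae binds kink-turn RNA motifs and can act as a translational repressor of K-turn-bearing mRNAs. The PEST sequence shortens the fusion's half-life, and mKate reports its level. The name also lists four FF4 sites (4xFF4), which were not annotated in the feature table. These are likely target sites for the synthetic FF4 small RNA, which would make expression of the repressor itself knockdown-sensitive within a circuit.
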