Addgene plasmid #59567: pTK298
Purpose: SIN SP6 P1234 (nsP2 P726S) SGP(14) Kozak mKate-G8-L7Ae-PEST 4xFF4
Depositing lab: Ron Weiss. Depositing organization: Massachusetts Institute of Technology. Publication: Mammalian synthetic circuits with RNA binding proteins for RNA-only delivery. Wroblewska L, Kitada T, Endo K, Siciliano V, Stillo B, Saito H, Weiss R. Nat Biotechnol. 2015 Aug 3. doi: 10.1038/nbt.3301. PubMed 26237515.
Backbone
  Vector backbone: SIN
Growth in bacteria
  Bacterial resistance: Ampicillin, 100 μg/mL
  Growth temperature: 37°C
  Growth strain: DH5alpha
  Copy number: Unknown
Gene/Insert
  Gene/Insert name: SGP(14) Kozak mKate-G8-L7Ae-PEST 4xFF4
Terms and licenses: Academic/Nonprofit Terms; Industry Terms: Not Available to Industry
How to cite: pTK298 was a gift from Ron Weiss (Addgene plasmid # 59567 ; http://n2t.net/addgene:59567 ; RRID:Addgene_59567)
