>Addgene plasmid #59567 | pTK298 | addgene partial sequence | sequence record 95596 | SP6 5'-ATTTAGGTGACACTATAG-3'
TCAACAGCCGACCAATTGCACTACCATCACAATGGAGAAGCCAGTAGTAAACGTAGACGTAGACCCCCAG
AGTCCGTTTGTCGTGCAACTGCAAAAAAGCTTCCCGCAATTTGAGGTAGTAGCACAGCAGGTCACTCCAA
ATGACCATGCTAATGCCAGAGCATTTTCGCATCTGGCCAGTAAACTAATCGAGCTGGAGGTTCCTACCAC
AGCGACGATCTTGGACATAGGCAGCGCACCGGCTCGTAGAATGTTTTCCGAGCACCAGTATCATTGTGTC
TGCCCCATGCGTAGTCCAGAAGACCCGGACCGCATGATGAAATATGCCAGTAAACTGGCGGAAAAAGCGT
GCAAGATTACAAACAAGAACTTGCATGAGAAGATTAAGGATCTCCGGACCGTACTTGATACGCCGGATGC
TGAAACACCATCGCTCTGCTTTCACAACGATGTTACCTGCAACATGCGTGCCGAATATTCCGTCATGCAG
GACGTGTATATCAACGCTCCCGGAACTATCTATCATCAGGCTATGAAAGGCGTGCGGACCCTGTACTGGA
TTGGCTTCGACACCACCCAGTTCATGTTCTCGGCTATGGCAGGTTCGTACCCTGCGTACAACACCAACTG
GGCCGACGAGAAAGTCCTTGAAGCGCGTAACATCGGACTTTGCAGCACAAAGCTGAGTGAAGGTAGGACA
GGAAAATTGTCGATAATGAGGAAGAAGGAGTTGAAGCCCGGGTCGCGGGTTTATTTCTCCGTAGGATCGA
