>Addgene plasmid #59567 | pTK298 | addgene partial sequence | sequence record 95700 | mTagBFP-R 5'-gtgccctccatgtacagctt-3'
GCTTTATTTCCCCTCTGATGGCTTGGAATGCTCTTTTGCTCTGGGCAAAAGTTCTCAATGCCAGTAGGAC
AGGTGTAATATTGTCTACCTCATACCGGGTCGTCACGGCCACTGCTAAAGTGCCTGTTATACCTACTCTA
AACCACGCCTTTGTTTCATCTAGCAGAGCGCGTCTTCTGTCTTCGTCTTGCTCGTCGTCGGCTGGGAGCG
GTTTACCCAACTTAAACAGCCTTTTCAGGGGATCCGCCACGCGGCACGCTGTGGAAGTAACCGAATCTTG
CAAGATAAATCCGCCGCAGAAGTAAGGTGGTCTCTCACCGATGACTGCGTCGATGATCTTAACCTCCATG
TTGAGCCAGGTGGCGCACCTCTCAGCCATTTCTTTGTCAGATACTACTCCATGTATGATGTTGTCGTCGC
CAATGAACGCTGCACATCTGGACGTTTTAAGCCGCTCTTCTAGTACTCTGCTGGCGATAACGACATTCAA
AACTGTGTTGACAAA
