>Addgene plasmid #59567 | pTK298 | addgene partial sequence | sequence record 96403 | P1234-F 5'-AGACGTAGACGCAGGAGCAG-3'
CATATTTTCGACGGACACAGGCCCTGGGCACTTGCAAAAGAAGTCCGTTCTGCAGAACCAGCTTACAGAA
CCGACCTTGGAGCGCAATGTCCTGGAAAGAATTCATGCCCCGGTGCTCGACACGTCGAAAGAGGAACAAC
TCAAACTCAGGTACCAGATGATGCCCACCGAAGCCAACAAAAGTAGGTACCAGTCTCGTAAAGTAGAAAA
TCAGAAAGCCATAACCACTGAGCGACTACTGTCAGGACTACGACTGTATAACTCTGCCACAGATCAGCCA
GAATGCTATAAGATCACCTATCCGAAACCATTGTACTCCAGTAGCGTACCGGCGAACTACTCCGATCCAC
AGTTCGCTGTAGCTGTCTGTAACAACTATCTGCATGAGAACTATCCGACAGTAGCATCTTATCAGATTAC
TGACGAGTACGATGCTTACTTGGATATGGTAGACGGGACAGTCGCCTGCCTGGATACTGCAACCTTCTGC
CCCGCTAAGCTTAGAAGTTACCCGAAAAAACATGAGTATAGAGCCCCGAATATCCGCAGTGCGGTTCCAT
CAGCGATGCAGAACACGCTACAAAATGTGCTCATTGCCGCAACTAAAAGAAATTGCAACGTCACGCAGAT
GCGTGAACTGCCAACACTGGACTCAGCGACATTCAATGTCGAATGCTTTCGAAAATATGCATGTAATGAC
GAGTATTGGGAGGAGTTCGCTCGGAAGCCAATTAGGATTACCACTGAGTTTGTCACCGCATATGTAGCTA
GACTGAAAGGCCCTAAGGCCGCCGCACTATTTGCAAAGACGTATAATTTGGTCCCATTGCAAGAAGTGCC
TATGGATAGATTCGTCATGGACATG
