>Addgene plasmid #59567 | pTK298 | addgene partial sequence | sequence record 96448 | TagRFPmKate-F1 5'-AGGCCGACAAAGAGACCTAC-3'
GGAGGCGGAGGCGGAGGCGGAGGCATGTACGTGAGATTTGAGGTTCCTGAGGACATGCAGAACGAAGCTC
TGAGTCTGCTGGAGAAGGTTAGGGAGAGCGGTAAGGTAAAGAAAGGTACCAACGAGACGACAAAGGCTGT
GGAGAGGGGACTGGCAAAGCTCGTTTACATCGCAGAGGATGTTGACCCGCCTGAGATCGTTGCTCATCTG
CCCCTCCTCTGCGAGGAGAAGAATGTGCCGTACATTTACGTTAAAAGCAAGAACGACCTTGGAAGGGCTG
TGGGCATTGAGGTGCCATGCGCTTCGGCAGCGATAATCAACGAGGGAGAGCTGAGAAAGGAGCTTGGAAG
CCTTGTGGAGAAGATTAAAGGCCTTCAGAAGAAGCTTAGCCATGGCTTCCCGCCGGAGGTGGAGGAGCAG
GATGATGGCACGCTGCCCATGTCTTGTGCCCAGGAGAGCGGGATGGACCGTCACCCTGCAGCCTGTGCTT
CTGCTAGGATCAATGTGTAACTCGACGCGCCCCGCTTGAAGTCTTTAATTAAACCGCTTGAAGTCTTTAA
TTAAACCGCTTGAAGTCTTTAATTAAACCGCTTGAAGTCTTTAATTAAAGCTAGTTACCCTCGAGGAAGC
GCAGTACATAATGCTGCGCAGTGTTGCCACATAACCACTATATTAACCATTTATCTAGCGGACGCCAAAA
ACTCAATGTATTTCTGAGGAAGCGTGGTGCATAATGCCACGCAGCGTCTGCATAACTTT
