>Addgene plasmid #59567 | pTK298 Sequencing Result | analyzer sequence | sequence record 98170
TTGTCTAGTTGTCGGAAAATCAGGTACATTTCTGTATTGCTTGAGACACAATCTGGTCTCGCTGCAGACA
CCCTGACAAACTTTCTGGCAAGAGCGGTGACTACGTCCTCACTGTTGCGGTCGGCGTAGCCATAGGACTT
CACCACGAGGGTGCCTCCTGAGTTAAGGCAATTCAGGGCCGAACGCGAAAGGGTTTTTAAGGTCGCCGCA
TGGTCTTCGCACTGCTGAAAGTGGTGGTTTCTGTATTTAGTTCCAATGTTGATGAACACCAGGTCGTACC
GTGCCTGCGGCGGAAACCCGAAAGCCAGGTTGTAGTTCTTATCTGCACCGGCTATGCCAATCGGGGCGAT
CCATTCGATTCTCTTACGGGGAGCTTCAATTTTTTCCTCTGATACCACAAGTACTGAGTGGTGTTTGAAC
TGGTTCAAGAATTTTTCGACCGGGCCGGGTTGCTTCTCCTTGTACTCGGGGACTAAGGCGTGAGGAAGAT
TGCGGTTCACCGGGACCAGGTTATGCTGTGCAGAGATAACTCTGGTTCTCCCCGTCTGCAAATCAAGTTG
TGTGCC
